Addgene plasmid #165052: pJAID9L
Purpose: Integrative expression of yEGFP and rice auxin receptor gene OsTIR1. OsTIR1 is codon-optimised for expression in S. cerevisiae
Depositing lab: Claudia Vickers. Depositing organization: University of Queensland. Publication: Auxin-mediated protein depletion for metabolic engineering in terpene-producing yeast. Lu Z, Peng B, Ebert BE, Dumsday G, Vickers CE. Nat Commun. 2021 Feb 16;12(1):1051. doi: 10.1038/s41467-021-21313-1. PubMed 33594068.
Backbone
  Vector backbone: pUC19
  Vector type: Yeast Expression
Growth in bacteria
  Bacterial resistance: Ampicillin, 100 μg/mL
  Growth temperature: 37°C
  Growth strain: DH5alpha
  Copy number: High Copy
Gene/Insert
  Gene/Insert name: P-URA3>KlURA3>T-AgTEF1-P-TEF1>yEGFP>T-PGK1-P-ACS2>OsTIR1opt>T-URA3
  Species: Other
  Mutation: WT
  Cloning method: Gibson Cloning
Terms and licenses: Academic/Nonprofit Terms; Industry Terms: Not Available to Industry
How to cite: pJAID9L was a gift from Claudia Vickers (Addgene plasmid # 165052 ; http://n2t.net/addgene:165052 ; RRID:Addgene_165052)
