[The description below was written by a language model from this plasmid's Addgene catalogue record and pLannotate feature annotations shown in this document.]
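Description:
pJAID9L is a yeast integrative expression plasmid built on a pUC19 backbone and assembled by Gibson cloning. In E. coli it is maintained at high copy from the ColE1/pUC origin and selected with ampicillin through the bla (AmpR) gene. Remnants of the lac promoter/operator and lacZα region from pUC19 are also annotated. No yeast replication origin (2μ or CEN/ARS) appears in the feature table, consistent with its stated integrative use in Saccharomyces cerevisiae.

The insert is a three-unit cassette. A URA3 promoter fragment drives a URA3 marker, which the record names as KlURA3 although the annotation tool matched it to the S. cerevisiae protein, and this is followed by the AgTEF1 terminator. URA3 provides uracil prototrophy selection and is counterselectable with 5-FOA. A single loxP site is annotated downstream of the marker. Next, the constitutive TEF1 promoter drives yEGFP (annotated as GFPmut3) with the PGK1 terminator. Finally, the ACS2 promoter, which is named in the insert field but not annotated, drives the rice auxin receptor F-box gene OsTIR1, codon-optimised for S. cerevisiae and ending in URA3 terminator sequence. A short URA3 coding fragment is also annotated at that position. The URA3 promoter and terminator sequences at either end of the cassette would be suited to homologous recombination at the ura3 locus, though the record does not state the integration site.

The construct installs OsTIR1 for auxin-inducible degron systems, in which auxin triggers degradation of degron-tagged target proteins, here with a yEGFP expression unit alongside. The associated work applied this auxin-mediated protein depletion to metabolic engineering in terpene-producing yeast.
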