Features (pLannotate 1.2.2; 19 found; start..end, strand, type, name):
      1..408     +  promoter       TEF1 promoter: S. cerevisiae TEF1; promoter for EF-1α
    431..1141    +  CDS            GFPmut3: GFPmut3 is a basic (constitutively fluorescent) green fluorescent protein published in 1996, derived from Aequorea victoria. It is reported to be a very rapidly-maturing weak dimer.
   1157..1427    +  terminator     PGK1 terminator: S. cerevisae PGK1; transcription terminator for 3-phosphoglycerate kinase gene
   1803..1824    -  promoter       LEU2 promoter (fragment): S. cerevisiae LEU2
   1923..3647    +  CDS            TIR1B_ORYSJ: Experimental evidence at transcript level: Swiss-Prot protein existence level 2. From Oryza sativa subsp. japonica (Rice).
   3655..3756    +  CDS            URA3 (fragment): orotidine-5'-phosphate decarboxylase, required for uracil biosynthesis; S. cerevisiae URA3; yeast auxotrophic marker, counterselectable with 5-fluoroorotic acid (5-FOA)
   3910..3926    -  protein_bind   lac operator: The lac repressor binds to the lac operator to inhibit transcription in E. coli. This inhibition can be relieved by adding lactose or isopropyl-β-D-thiogalactopyranoside (IPTG). lac repressor encoded by lacI
   3934..3964    -  promoter       lac promoter: promoter for the E. coli lac operon
   3979..4000    -  protein_bind   CAP binding site: CAP binding activates transcription in the presence of cAMP. E. coli catabolite activator protein
   4013..4105    -  CDS            lacI (fragment): lac repressor; lacI; The lac repressor binds to the lac operator to inhibit transcription in E. coli. This inhibition can be relieved by adding lactose or isopropyl-β-D-thiogalactopyranoside (IPTG).
   4288..4876    -  rep_origin     ori: high-copy-number ColE1/pMB1/pBR322/pUC origin of replication
   5047..5907    -  CDS            AmpR: β-lactamase; bla; confers resistance to ampicillin, carbenicillin, and related antibiotics
   5908..6012    -  promoter       AmpR promoter: bla
   6107..6142    +  CDS            rop (fragment): Rop protein, which maintains plasmids at low copy number; rop
   6244..6343    +  misc_feature   bom (fragment): basis of mobility region from pBR322
   6349..6506    -  CDS            lacZα (fragment): LacZα fragment of β-galactosidase; lacZ fragment
   6513..6676    +  promoter       URA3 promoter (fragment): S. cerevisiae URA3
   6679..7464    +  CDS            URA3: PYRF_YEAST - Experimental evidence at protein level: Swiss-Prot protein existence level 1. From Saccharomyces cerevisiae (strain ATCC 204508 / S288c) (Baker's yeast).
   7616..7649    +  protein_bind   loxP: Cre-mediated recombination occurs in the 8-bp core sequence (GCATACAT). Cre recombinase
>Addgene plasmid #165052 | pJAID9L | addgene full sequence | sequence record 327152 | Addgene NGS Result
CCACACACCATAGCTTCAAAATGTTTCTACTCCTTTTTTACTCTTCCAGATTTTCTCGGACTCCGCGCAT
CGCCGTACCACTTCAAAACACCCAAGCACAGCATACTAAATTTCCCCTCTTTCTTCCTCTAGGGTGTCGT
TAATTACCCGTACTAAAGGTTTGGAAAAGAAAAAAGAGACCGCCTCGTTTCTTTTTCTTCGTCGAAAAAG
GCAATAAAAATTTTTATCACGTTTCTTTTTCTTGAAAATTTTTTTTTTTGATTTTTTTCTCTTTCGATGA
CCTCCCATTGATATTTAAGTTAATAAACGGTCTTCAATTTCTCAAGTTTCAGTTTCATTTTTCTTGTTCT
ATTACAACTTTTTTTACTTCTTGCTCATTAGAAAGAAAGCATAGCAATCTAATCTAAGTTTTAATTACAA
AATGGGATCCTCTAAAGGTGAAGAATTATTCACTGGTGTTGTCCCAATTTTGGTTGAATTAGATGGTGAT
GTTAATGGTCACAAATTTTCTGTCTCCGGTGAAGGTGAAGGTGATGCTACTTACGGTAAATTGACCTTAA
AATTTATTTGTACTACTGGTAAATTGCCAGTTCCATGGCCAACCTTAGTCACTACTTTCGGTTATGGTGT
TCAATGTTTTGCGAGATACCCAGATCATATGAAACAACATGACTTTTTCAAGTCTGCCATGCCAGAAGGT
TATGTTCAAGAAAGAACTATTTTTTTCAAAGATGACGGTAACTACAAGACCAGAGCTGAAGTCAAGTTTG
AAGGTGATACCTTAGTTAATAGAATCGAATTAAAAGGTATTGATTTTAAAGAAGATGGTAACATTTTAGG
TCACAAATTGGAATACAACTATAACTCTCACAATGTTTACATCATGGCTGACAAACAAAAGAATGGTATC
AAAGTTAACTTCAAAATTAGACACAACATTGAAGATGGTTCTGTTCAATTAGCTGACCATTATCAACAAA
ATACTCCAATTGGTGATGGTCCAGTCTTGTTACCAGACAACCATTACTTATCCACTCAATCTGCCTTATC
CAAAGATCCAAACGAAAAGAGAGACCACATGGTCTTGTTAGAATTTGTTACTGCTGCTGGTATTACCCAT
GGTATGGATGAATTGTACAAAAGATCTTAAACTAGTATTGAATTGAATTGAAATCGATAGATCAATTTTT
TTCTTTTCTCTTTCCCCATCCTTTACGCTAAAATAATAGTTTATTTTATTTTTTGAATATTTTTTATTTA
TATACGTATATATAGACTATTATTTATCTTTTAATGATTATTAAGATTTTTATTAAAAAAAAATTCGCTC
CTCTTTTAATGCCTTTATGCAGTTTTTTTTTCCCATTCGATATTTCTATGTTCGGGTTCAGCGTATTTTA
AGTTTAATAACTCGAAAATTCTGCGTTCGTTAAAGCTTTCGAGAAGGATATTATTTGCGGCCGCGATTGC
AAGAATTGATCTCCCTCATCGATGTCATAAATCAGTAAATATAAACATTAAATACATTACACGTAGCCAC
CCGCTGTATAGCATAAAACTAACTTAAAATTATTCATATGCGTTTCCCGGGGCCGAAGCGTTATTGCCGA
TATTCGGTAGCCGATTCCGCTGGCTTTTTTTTTTTGAACGAGGCAAAAAAGTTTCGTGACTGAACTTCTT
CGTCACTGGTTTTGTTGATAATTTTTATCGTTTTTTACTTCGAGATTGAAAACAGTGTTCTGAATTTTAG
CAACGATATCGCACCGCACGTTTAGCCTGATCAAACCTTATATATACCTCTACCTTAAAATATATATATA
TATAGTATTCGAATTCCGAATTGTGTGTCTCCGCGGTTAGTGATTGTTATACACAAACAGAATACAGGAA
AGTAAATCAATACAATAATAAAAGCTAGCAAAATGACCTATTTCCCAGAAGAAGTCGTTGAACACATCTT
CTCTTTCTTGCCAGCTCAAAGAGATAGAAATACTGTTTCCTTGGTTTGTAAGGTTTGGTATGAAATCGAA
AGATTGAGTAGACGTGGTGTTTTCGTCGGTAATTGTTACGCTGTTAGAGCTGGTAGAGTTGCTGCTAGAT
TCCCAAATGTTAGAGCCTTGACTGTCAAAGGTAAACCACATTTTGCTGACTTTAACTTGGTCCCACCAGA
TTGGGGTGGTTATGCTGGTCCATGGATTGAAGCTGCCGCTAGAGGTTGTCACGGTTTGGAAGAATTGCGT
ATGAAAAGAATGGTCGTTTCTGACGAATCTTTGGAATTATTGGCCCGTTCTTTTCCAAGATTCAGAGCTT
TGGTTTTGATCTCTTGTGAAGGTTTCAGTACTGACGGTTTGGCTGCCGTTGCTTCCCATTGTAAATTATT
GAGAGAATTGGACTTGCAAGAAAATGAAGTCGAAGATAGAGGTCCAAGATGGTTATCTTGTTTTCCAGAC
TCTTGTACTTCTTTGGTCTCTTTGAACTTCGCTTGTATTAAGGGTGAAGTCAACGCTGGTTCTTTAGAAA
GATTGGTCTCCCGTTCTCCAAACTTACGTTCTTTGAGATTGAATCGTTCTGTTTCCGTTGATACCTTGGC
TAAAATCTTATTGAGAACCCCAAACTTGGAAGACTTAGGTACTGGTAACTTGACCGACGATTTCCAAACT
GAATCCTACTTTAAATTAACTTCTGCTTTAGAAAAGTGTAAGATGTTGAGATCCTTATCTGGTTTTTGGG
ACGCCTCTCCAGTCTGTTTATCTTTTATCTATCCATTGTGTGCTCAATTAACTGGTTTAAACTTATCTTA
CGCTCCAACCTTGGATGCTAGTGACTTAACCAAGATGATTAGTAGATGTGTTAAGTTACAAAGATTATGG
GTTTTAGATTGTATTTCCGATAAGGGTTTACAAGTCGTTGCTAGTAGCTGTAAGGATTTGCAAGAATTAA
GAGTCTTTCCAAGTGATTTTTACGTTGCTGGTTACAGCGCTGTTACTGAAGAAGGTTTGGTCGCTGTTTC
TTTGGGTTGTCCAAAGTTGAACAGCTTATTGTACTTTTGTCATCAAATGACTAATGCTGCCTTAGTCACT
GTTGCTAAGAACTGTCCAAACTTCACCCGTTTCAGATTGTGTATTTTGGAACCAGGTAAACCAGACGTTG
TCACCTCCCAACCATTGGATGAAGGTTTCGGTGCTATCGTTAGAGAATGTAAGGGTTTGCAAAGATTATC
TATCTCTGGTTTGTTAACTGACAAAGTTTTCATGTACATCGGTAAATATGCCAAACAATTAGAAATGTTG
AGCATTGCTTTCGCTGGTGACTCTGACAAGGGTATGATGCACGTTATGAATGGTTGTAAGAATTTGAGAA
AGTTGGAAATTAGAGATTCTCCATTCGGTGACGCTGCCTTATTGGGTAATTTTGCTAGATACGAAACTAT
GAGAAGTTTGTGGATGAGTTCCTGTAACGTTACCTTGAAAGGTTGTCAAGTCTTAGCCAGCAAGATGCCA
ATGTTGAACGTCGAAGTCATCAACGAAAGAGACGGTAGTAACGAAATGGAAGAAAATCACGGTGACTTAC
CAAAGGTAGAAAAGTTGTACGTATACAGAACTACTGCTGGTGCTAGAGATGATGCTCCAAATTTCGTAAA
GATTTTGTAACTCGAGAGGACTATTTGCAAAGGGAAGGGATGCTAAGGTAGAGGGTGAACGTTACAGAAA
AGCAGGCTGGGAAGCATATTTGAGAAGATGCGGCCAGCAAAACTAAAAAACTGTATTATAAGTAAATGCA
TGTATACTAAACTCACAAATTAGAGCTTCAATTTAATTATATCAGTTATTACCCGGGAATCTCGGTCGTA
ATGATTTAAATGCATGCAAGCTTGGCGTAATCATGGTCATAGCTGTTTCCTGTGTGAAATTGTTATCCGC
TCACAATTCCACACAACATACGAGCCGGAAGCATAAAGTGTAAAGCCTGGGGTGCCTAATGAGTGAGCTA
ACTCACATTAATTGCGTTGCGCTCACTGCCCGCTTTCCAGTCGGGAAACCTGTCGTGCCAGCTGCATTAA
TGAATCGGCCAACGCGCGGGGAGAGGCGGTTTGCGTATTGGGCGCTCTTCCGCTTCCTCGCTCACTGACT
CGCTGCGCTCGGTCGTTCGGCTGCGGCGAGCGGTATCAGCTCACTCAAAGGCGGTAATACGGTTATCCAC
AGAATCAGGGGATAACGCAGGAAAGAACATGTGAGCAAAAGGCCAGCAAAAGGCCAGGAACCGTAAAAAG
GCCGCGTTGCTGGCGTTTTTCCATAGGCTCCGCCCCCCTGACGAGCATCACAAAAATCGACGCTCAAGTC
AGAGGTGGCGAAACCCGACAGGACTATAAAGATACCAGGCGTTTCCCCCTGGAAGCTCCCTCGTGCGCTC
TCCTGTTCCGACCCTGCCGCTTACCGGATACCTGTCCGCCTTTCTCCCTTCGGGAAGCGTGGCGCTTTCT
CATAGCTCACGCTGTAGGTATCTCAGTTCGGTGTAGGTCGTTCGCTCCAAGCTGGGCTGTGTGCACGAAC
CCCCCGTTCAGCCCGACCGCTGCGCCTTATCCGGTAACTATCGTCTTGAGTCCAACCCGGTAAGACACGA
CTTATCGCCACTGGCAGCAGCCACTGGTAACAGGATTAGCAGAGCGAGGTATGTAGGCGGTGCTACAGAG
TTCTTGAAGTGGTGGCCTAACTACGGCTACACTAGAAGAACAGTATTTGGTATCTGCGCTCTGCTGAAGC
CAGTTACCTTCGGAAAAAGAGTTGGTAGCTCTTGATCCGGCAAACAAACCACCGCTGGTAGCGGTGGTTT
TTTTGTTTGCAAGCAGCAGATTACGCGCAGAAAAAAAGGATCTCAAGAAGATCCTTTGATCTTTTCTACG
GGGTCTGACGCTCAGTGGAACGAAAACTCACGTTAAGGGATTTTGGTCATGAGATTATCAAAAAGGATCT
TCACCTAGATCCTTTTAAATTAAAAATGAAGTTTTAAATCAATCTAAAGTATATATGAGTAAACTTGGTC
TGACAGTTACCAATGCTTAATCAGTGAGGCACCTATCTCAGCGATCTGTCTATTTCGTTCATCCATAGTT
GCCTGACTCCCCGTCGTGTAGATAACTACGATACGGGAGGGCTTACCATCTGGCCCCAGTGCTGCAATGA
TACCGCGAGACCCACGCTCACCGGCTCCAGATTTATCAGCAATAAACCAGCCAGCCGGAAGGGCCGAGCG
CAGAAGTGGTCCTGCAACTTTATCCGCCTCCATCCAGTCTATTAATTGTTGCCGGGAAGCTAGAGTAAGT
AGTTCGCCAGTTAATAGTTTGCGCAACGTTGTTGCCATTGCTACAGGCATCGTGGTGTCACGCTCGTCGT
TTGGTATGGCTTCATTCAGCTCCGGTTCCCAACGATCAAGGCGAGTTACATGATCCCCCATGTTGTGCAA
AAAAGCGGTTAGCTCCTTCGGTCCTCCGATCGTTGTCAGAAGTAAGTTGGCCGCAGTGTTATCACTCATG
GTTATGGCAGCACTGCATAATTCTCTTACTGTCATGCCATCCGTAAGATGCTTTTCTGTGACTGGTGAGT
ACTCAACCAAGTCATTCTGAGAATAGTGTATGCGGCGACCGAGTTGCTCTTGCCCGGCGTCAATACGGGA
TAATACCGCGCCACATAGCAGAACTTTAAAAGTGCTCATCATTGGAAAACGTTCTTCGGGGCGAAAACTC
TCAAGGATCTTACCGCTGTTGAGATCCAGTTCGATGTAACCCACTCGTGCACCCAACTGATCTTCAGCAT
CTTTTACTTTCACCAGCGTTTCTGGGTGAGCAAAAACAGGAAGGCAAAATGCCGCAAAAAAGGGAATAAG
GGCGACACGGAAATGTTGAATACTCATACTCTTCCTTTTTCAATATTATTGAAGCATTTATCAGGGTTAT
TGTCTCATGAGCGGATACATATTTGAATGTATTTAGAAAAATAAACAAATAGGGGTTCCGCGCACATTTC
CCCGAAAAGTGCCACCTGACGTCTAAGAAACCATTATTATCATGACATTAACCTATAAAAATAGGCGTAT
CACGAGGCCCTTTCGTCTCGCGCGTTTCGGTGATGACGGTGAAAACCTCTGACACATGCAGCTCCCGGAG
ACGGTCACAGCTTGTCTGTAAGCGGATGCCGGGAGCAGACAAGCCCGTCAGGGCGCGTCAGCGGGTGTTG
GCGGGTGTCGGGGCTGGCTTAACTATGCGGCATCAGAGCAGATTGTACTGAGAGTGCACCATATGCGGTG
TGAAATACCGCACAGATGCGTAAGGAGAAAATACCGCATCAGGCGCCATTCGCCATTCAGGCTGCGCAAC
TGTTGGGAAGGGCGATCGGTGCGGGCCTCTTCGCTATTACGCCAGCTGGCGAAAGGGGGATGTGCTGCAA
GGCGATTAAGTTGGGTAACGCCAGGGTTTTCCCAGTCACGACGTTGTAAAACGACGGCCAGTGAATTCAT
TTAAATTTTTTTGATTCGGTAATCTCCGAACAGAAGGAAGAACGAAGGAAGGAGCACAGACTTAGATTGG
TATATATACGCATATGTAGTGTTGAAGAAACATGAAATTGCCCAGTATTCTTAACCCAACTGCACAGAAC
AAAAACCTGCAGGAAACGAAGATAAAACATGTCCACAAAATCATATACCAGTAGAGCTGAGACTCATGCA
AGTCCGGTTGCATCGAAACTTTTACGTTTAATGGATGAAAAGAAGACCAATTTGTGTGCTTCTCTTGACG
TTCGTTCGACTGATGAGCTATTGAAACTTGTTGAAACGTTGGGTCCATACATTTGCCTTTTGAAAACACA
CGTTGATATCTTGGATGATTTCAGTTATGAGGGTACTGTCGTTCCATTGAAAGCATTGGCAGAGAAATAC
AAGTTCTTGATATTTGAGGACAGAAAATTCGCCGATATCGGTAACACAGTCAAATTACAATATACATCGG
GCGTTTACCGTATCGCAGAATGGTCTGATATCACCAACGCCCACGGGGTTACTGGTGCTGGTATTGTTGC
TGGCTTGAAACAAGGTGCGCAAGAGGTCACCAAAGAACCAAGGGGATTATTGATGCTTGCTGAATTGTCT
TCCAAGGGTTCTCTAGCACACGGTGAATATACTAAGGGTACCGTTGATATTGCAAAGAGTGATAAAGATT
TCGTTATTGGGTTCATTGCTCAGAACGATATGGGAGGAAGAGAAGAAGGGTTTGATTGGCTAATCATGAC
CCCAGGTGTAGGTTTAGACGACAAAGGCGATGCATTGGGTCAGCAGTACAGAACCGTCGACGAAGTTGTA
AGTGGTGGATCAGATATCATCATTGTTGGCAGAGGACTTTTCGCCAAGGGTAGAGATCCTAAGGTTGAAG
GTGAAAGATACAGAAATGCTGGATGGGAAGCGTACCAAAAGAGAATCAGCGCTCCCCATTAATTATACAG
GAAACTTAATAGAACAAATCACATATTTAATCTAATAGCCACCTGCATTGGCACGGTGCAACACTACTTC
AACTTCATCTTACAAAAAGATCACGTGATCTGTTGTATTGGGATCTCTAGACCTAATAACTTCGTATAGC
ATACATTATACGAAGTTATATTAAGGGTTGCTCGACCAGAAAGCGACCACCCAACTTTGGCTGATAATAG
CGTATAAACAATGCATACTTTGTACGTTCAAAATACAATGCAGTAGATATATTTATGCATATTACATATA
ATACATATCACATAGGAAGCAACAGGCGCGTTGGACTTTTAATTTTCGAGGACCGCGAATCCTTACATCA
CACCCAATCCCCCACAAGTGATCCC
